>Addgene plasmid #199307 | pBMN HA-NDP52 | addgene full sequence | sequence record 392990 | Addgene NGS Result
CACCGGATCTAGATAACTGATCACGATAAAATAAAAGATTTTATTTAGTCTCCAGAAAAAGGGGGGAATG
AAAGACCCCACCTGTAGGTTTGGCAAGCTAGCTTAAGTAACGCCATTTTGCAAGGCATGGAAAAATACAT
AACTGAGAATAGAGAAGTTCAGATCAAGGTCAGGAACAGATGGAACAGCTGAATATGGGCCAAACAGGAT
ATCTGTGGTAAGCAGTTCCTGCCCCGGCTCAGGGCCAAGAACAGATGGAACAGCTGAATATGGGCCAAAC
AGGATATCTGTGGTAAGCAGTTCCTGCCCCGGCTCAGGGCCAAGAACAGATGGTCCCCAGATGCGGTCCA
GCCCTCAGCAGTTTCTAGAGAACCATCAGATGTTTCCAGGGTGCCCCAAGGACCTGAAATGACCCTGTGC
CTTATTTGAACTAACCAATCAGTTCGCTTCTCGCTTCTGTTCGCGCGCTTCTGCTCCCCGAGCTCAATAA
AAGAGCCCACAACCCCTCACTCGGGGCGCCAGTCCTCCGATTGACTGAGTCGCCCGGGTACCCGTGTATC
CAATAAACCCTCTTGCAGTTGCATCCGACTTGTGGTCTCGCTGTTCCTTGGGAGGGTCTCCTCTGAGTGA
TTGACTACCCGTCAGCGGGGGTCTTTCACATGCAGCATGTATCAAAATTAATTTGGTTTTTTTTCTTAAG
TATTTACATTAAATGGCCATAGTTGCATTAATGAATCGGCCAACGCGCGGGGAGAGGCGGTTTGCGTATT
GGGCGCTCTTCCGCTTCCTCGCTCACTGACTCGCTGCGCTCGGTCGTTCGGCTGCGGCGAGCGGTATCAG
CTCACTCAAAGGCGGTAATACGGTTATCCACAGAATCAGGGGATAACGCAGGAAAGAACATGTGAGCAAA
AGGCCAGCAAAAGGCCAGGAACCGTAAAAAGGCCGCGTTGCTGGCGTTTTTCCATAGGCTCCGCCCCCCT
GACGAGCATCACAAAAATCGACGCTCAAGTCAGAGGTGGCGAAACCCGACAGGACTATAAAGATACCAGG
CGTTTCCCCCTGGAAGCTCCCTCGTGCGCTCTCCTGTTCCGACCCTGCCGCTTACCGGATACCTGTCCGC
CTTTCTCCCTTCGGGAAGCGTGGCGCTTTCTCATAGCTCACGCTGTAGGTATCTCAGTTCGGTGTAGGTC
GTTCGCTCCAAGCTGGGCTGTGTGCACGAACCCCCCGTTCAGCCCGACCGCTGCGCCTTATCCGGTAACT
ATCGTCTTGAGTCCAACCCGGTAAGACACGACTTATCGCCACTGGCAGCAGCCACTGGTAACAGGATTAG
CAGAGCGAGGTATGTAGGCGGTGCTACAGAGTTCTTGAAGTGGTGGCCTAACTACGGCTACACTAGAAGA
ACAGTATTTGGTATCTGCGCTCTGCTGAAGCCAGTTACCTTCGGAAAAAGAGTTGGTAGCTCTTGATCCG
GCAAACAAACCACCGCTGGTAGCGGTGGTTTTTTTGTTTGCAAGCAGCAGATTACGCGCAGAAAAAAAGG
ATCTCAAGAAGATCCTTTGATCTTTTCTACGGGGTCTGACGCTCAGTGGAACGAAAACTCACGTTAAGGG
ATTTTGGTCATGAGATTATCAAAAAGGATCTTCACCTAGATCCTTTTGCGGCCGGCCGCAAATCAATCTA
AAGTATATATGAGTAAACTTGGTCTGACAGTTACCAATGCTTAATCAGTGAGGCACCTATCTCAGCGATC
TGTCTATTTCGTTCATCCATAGTTGCCTGACTCCCCGTCGTGTAGATAACTACGATACGGGAGGGCTTAC
CATCTGGCCCCAGTGCTGCAATGATACCGCGAGACCCACGCTCACCGGCTCCAGATTTATCAGCAATAAA
CCAGCCAGCCGGAAGGGCCGAGCGCAGAAGTGGTCCTGCAACTTTATCCGCCTCCATCCAGTCTATTAAT
TGTTGCCGGGAAGCTAGAGTAAGTAGTTCGCCAGTTAATAGTTTGCGCAACGTTGTTGCCATTGCTACAG
GCATCGTGGTGTCACGCTCGTCGTTTGGTATGGCTTCATTCAGCTCCGGTTCCCAACGATCAAGGCGAGT
TACATGATCCCCCATGTTGTGCAAAAAAGCGGTTAGCTCCTTCGGTCCTCCGATCGTTGTCAGAAGTAAG
TTGGCCGCAGTGTTATCACTCATGGTTATGGCAGCACTGCATAATTCTCTTACTGTCATGCCATCCGTAA
GATGCTTTTCTGTGACTGGTGAGTACTCAACCAAGTCATTCTGAGAATAGTGTATGCGGCGACCGAGTTG
CTCTTGCCCGGCGTCAATACGGGATAATACCGCGCCACATAGCAGAACTTTAAAAGTGCTCATCATTGGA
AAACGTTCTTCGGGGCGAAAACTCTCAAGGATCTTACCGCTGTTGAGATCCAGTTCGATGTAACCCACTC
GTGCACCCAACTGATCTTCAGCATCTTTTACTTTCACCAGCGTTTCTGGGTGAGCAAAAACAGGAAGGCA
AAATGCCGCAAAAAAGGGAATAAGGGCGACACGGAAATGTTGAATACTCATACTCTTCCTTTTTCAATAT
TATTGAAGCATTTATCAGGGTTATTGTCTCATGAGCGGATACATATTTGAATGTATTTAGAAAAATAAAC
AAATAGGGGTTCCGCGCACATTTCCCCGAAAAGTGCCACCAGCTTTGCTCTTAGGAGTTTCCTAATACAT
CCCAAACTCAAATATATAAAGCATTTGACTTGTTCTATGCCCTAGGGGGCGGGGGGAAGCTAAGCCAGCT
TTTTTTAACATTTAAAATGTGGTAATGACTCCAACTTATTGATAGTGTTTTATGTTCAGATAATGCCCGA
TGACTTTGTCATGCAGCTCCACCGATTTTGAGAACGACAGCGACTTCCGTCCCAGCCGTGCCAGGTGCTG
CCTCAGATTCAGGTTATGCCGCTCAATTCGCTGCGTATATCGCTTGCTGATTACGTGCAGCTTTCCCTTC
AGGCGGGATTCATACAGCGGCCAGCCATCCGTCATCCATATCACCACGTCAAAGGGTGACAGCAGGCTCA
TAAGACGCCCCAGCGTCGCCATAGTGCGTTCACCGAATACGTGCGCAACAACCGTCTTCCGGAGACTGTC
ATACGCGTAAAACAGCCAGCGCTGGCGCGATTTAGCCCCGACATAGCCCCACTGTTCGTCCATTTCCGCG
CAGACGATGACGTCACTGCCCGGCTGTATGCGCGAGGTTACCGACTGCGGCCTGAGTTTTTTAAGTGACG
TAAAATCGTGTTGAGGCCAACGCCCATAATGCGGGCTGTTGCCCGGCATCCAACGCCATTCATGGCCATA
TCAATGATTTTCTGGTGCGTACCGGGTTGAGAAGCGGTGTAAGTGAACTGCAGTTGCCATGTTTTACGGC
AGTGAGAGCAGAGATAGCGCTGATGTCCGGCGGTGCTTTTGCCGTTACGCACCACCCCGTCAGTAGCTGA
ACAGGAGGGACAGCTGATAGAAACAGAAGCCACTGGAGCACCTCAAAAACACCATCATACACTAAATCAG
TAAGTTGGCAGCATCACCTTAAAATGTTAATTCCATTTTAAATGCACAGATGTTTTTATTTCATAAGGGT
TTCAATGTGCATGAATGCTGCAATATTCCTGTTACCAAAGCTAGTATAAATAAAAATAGATAAACGTGGA
AATTACTTAGAGTTTCTGTCATTAACGTTTCCTTCCTCAGTTGACAACATAAATGCGCTGCTGAGAAGCC
AGTTTGCATCTGTCAGGATCAATTTCCCATTATGCCAGTCATATTAATTACTAGTCAATTAGTTGATTTT
TATTTTTGACATATACATGTGAAAGACCCCACCTGTAGGTTTGGCAAGCTAGCTTAAGTAACGCCATTTT
GCAAGGCATGGAAAAATACATAACTGAGAATAGAAAAGTTCAGATCAAGGTCAGGAACAGATGGAACAGC
TGAATATGGGCCAAACAGGATATCTGTGGTAAGCAGTTCCTGCCCCGGCTCAGGGCCAAGAACAGATGGA
ACAGCTGAATATGGGCCAAACAGGATATCTGTGGTAAGCAGTTCCTGCCCCGGCTCAGGGCCAAGAACAG
ATGGTCCCCAGATGCGGTCCAGCCCTCAGCAGTTTCTAGAGAACCATCAGATGTTTCCAGGGTGCCCCAA
GGACCTGAAATGACCCTGTGCCTTATTTGAACTAACCAATCAGTTCGCTTCTCGCTTCTGTTCGCGCGCT
TCTGCTCCCCGAGCTCAATAAAAGAGCCCACAACCCCTCACTCGGCGCGCCAGTCCTCCGATTGACTGAG
TCGCCCGGGTACCCGTGTATCCAATAAACCCTCTTGCAGTTGCATCCGACTTGTGGTCTCGCTGTTCCTT
GGGAGGGTCTCCTCTGAGTGATTGACTACCCGTCAGCGGGGGTCTTTCATTTGGGGGCTCGTCCGGGATC
GGGAGACCCCTGCCCAGGGACCACCGACCCACCACCGGGAGGTAAGCTGGCCAGCAACTTATCTGTGTCT
GTCCGATTGTCTAGTGTCTATGACTGATTTTATGCGCCTGCGTCGGTACTAGTTAGCTAACTAGCTCTGT
ATCTGGCGGACCCGTGGTGGAACTGACGAGTTCGGAACACCCGGCCGCAACCCTGGGAGACGTCCCAGGG
ACTTCGGGGGCCGTTTTTGTGGCCCGACCTGAGTCCAAAAATCCCGATCGTTTTGGACTCTTTGGTGCAC
CCCCCTTAGAGGAGGGATATGTGGTTCTGGTAGGAGACGAGAACCTAAAACAGTTCCCGCCTCCGTCTGA
ATTTTTGCTTTCGGTTTGGGACCGAAGCCGCGCCGCGCGTCTTGTCTGCTGCAGCATCGTTCTGTGTTGT
CTCTGTCTGACTGTGTTTCTGTATTTGTCTGAAAATATGGGCCCGGGCCAGACTGTTACCACTCCCTTAA
GTTTGACCTTAGGTCACTGGAAAGATGTCGAGCGGATCGCTCACAACCAGTCGGTAGATGTCAAGAAGAG
ACGTTGGGTTACCTTCTGCTCTGCAGAATGGCCAACCTTTAACGTCGGATGGCCGCGAGACGGCACCTTT
AACCGAGACCTCATCACCCAGGTTAAGATCAAGGTCTTTTCACCTGGCCCGCATGGACACCCAGACTAGG
TCCCCTACATCGTGACCTGGGAAGCCTTGGCTTTTGACCCCCCTCCCTGGGTCAAGCCCTTTGTACACCC
TAAGCCTCCGCCTCCTCTTCCTCCATCCGCCCCGTCTCTCCCCCTTGAACCTCCTCGTTCGACCCCGCCT
CGATCCTCCCTTTATCCAGCCCTCACTCCTTCTCTAGGCGCCCCCATATGGCCATATGAGATCTTATATG
GGGCACCCCCGCCCCTTGTAAACTTCCCTGACCCTGACATGACAAGAGTTACTAACAGCCCCTCTCTCCA
AGCTCACTTACAGGCTCTCTACTTAGTCCAGCACGAAGTCTGGAGACCTCTGGCGGCAGCCTACCAAGAA
CAACTGGACCGACCGGTGGTACCTCACCCTTACCGAGTCGGCGACACAGTGTGGGTCCGCCGACACCAGA
CTAAGAACCTAGAACCTCGCTGGAAAGGACCTTACACAGTCCTGCTGACCACCCCCACCGCCCTCAAAGT
AGACGGCATCGCAGCTTGGATACACGCCGCCCACGTGAAGGCTGCCGACCCCGGGGGTGGACCATCCTCT
AGACTGCCGCCACCATGTACCCATACGATGTTCCAGATTACGCTTCCGGACTCAGATCTCGAGCTCAAGC
TTGGGAGGAGACCATCAAAGATCCCCCCACATCAGCTGTCTTGCTGGATCACTGTCATTTCTCTCAGGTC
ATCTTTAACAGTGTGGAGAAGTTCTACATCCCTGGAGGGGACGTCACATGTCATTATACCTTCACCCAGC
ATTTCATCCCTCGTCGAAAGGATTGGATTGGCATCTTTAGAGTGGGGTGGAAGACAACCCGTGAGTATTA
CACCTTCATGTGGGTTACTTTGCCCATTGACCTAAACAACAAATCAGCTAAACAGCAGGAAGTCCAATTC
AAAGCTTACTACCTGCCCAAGGATGATGAGTATTACCAGTTCTGCTATGTGGATGAGGATGGTGTGGTCC
GGGGAGCAAGTATTCCTTTCCAATTCCGTCCAGAAAATGAGGAAGACATCCTGGTTGTTACCACTCAGGG
AGAGGTGGAAGAGATTGAGCAGCACAACAAGGAGCTTTGCAAAGAAAACCAGGAGCTGAAGGACAGCTGT
ATCAGCCTCCAGAAGCAGAACTCAGACATGCAGGCTGAGCTCCAAAAGAAGCAGGAGGAGCTAGAAACCC
TACAGAGCATCAATAAGAAGTTGGAACTGAAAGTGAAAGAACAGAAGGACTATTGGGAGACAGAGCTGCT
TCAACTGAAAGAACAAAACCAGAAGATGTCCTCAGAAAATGAGAAGATGGGAATCAGAGTGGATCAGCTT
CAGGCCCAGCTGTCAACTCAAGAGAAAGAAATGGAGAAGCTTGTTCAGGGAGATCAAGATAAGACAGAGC
AGTTAGAGCAGCTGAAAAAGGAAAATGACCACCTCTTTCTCAGTTTAGCTGAACAGAGGAAGGACCAGAA
GAAGCTCGAGCAGACAGTGGAGCAAATGAAGCAGAATGAAACTACTGCAATGAAGAAACAACAGGAATTA
ATGGATGAAAACTTTGACCTGTCAAAAAGACTGAGTGAGAACGAAATTATATGTAATGCTCTGCAGAGAC
AGAAAGAGAGATTGGAAGGAGAAAATGATCTTTTGAAGAGGGAGAACAGCAGATTGCTCAGTTACATGGG
TCTGGATTTTAATTCTTTGCCGTATCAAGTACCTACTTCAGATGAAGGAGGCGCAAGACAAAATCCAGGA
CTTGCCTATGGAAACCCATATTCTGGTATCCAAGAAAGTTCTTCCCCCAGCCCGCTCTCCATCAAGAAAT
GCCCTATCTGCAAAGCAGATGATATTTGTGATCACACCTTGGAGCAACAGCAGATGCAGCCCCTTTGTTT
CAATTGTCCAATTTGTGACAAGATCTTCCCAGCTACAGAGAAGCAGATCTTTGAAGACCACGTGTTCTGC
CACTCTCTCTGAGGATC
Features (pLannotate 1.2.2; 14 found; start..end, strand, type, name):
     67..188     +  LTR            3' LTR (ΔU3) (fragment): self-inactivating 3' long terminal repeat (LTR) from Moloney murine leukemia virus
    189..658     +  LTR            LTR: long terminal repeat from Moloney murine leukemia virus
    724..776     -  CDS            lacI (fragment): lac repressor; lacI; The lac repressor binds to the lac operator to inhibit transcription in E. coli. This inhibition can be relieved by adding lactose or isopropyl-β-D-thiogalactopyranoside (IPTG).
    959..1547    -  rep_origin     ori: high-copy-number ColE1/pMB1/pBR322/pUC origin of replication
   1711..2571    -  CDS            AmpR: β-lactamase; bla; confers resistance to ampicillin, carbenicillin, and related antibiotics
   2572..2676    -  promoter       AmpR promoter: bla
   2821..3588    -  mobile_element IS1: prokaryotic transposable element IS1
   3870..4461    +  LTR            LTR: long terminal repeat from Moloney murine leukemia virus
   4524..4881    +  misc_feature   MMLV Ψ: packaging signal of Moloney murine leukemia virus (MMLV)
   4946..5362    +  CDS            gag (truncated): truncated Moloney murine leukemia virus (MMLV) gag gene lacking the start codon
   5372..5746    +  misc_feature   pol region: Moloney murine leukemia virus (MMLV) pol region containing the splice acceptor site
   5758..5785    +  CDS            3xHA (fragment): three tandem HA epitope tags
   5781..5812    +  misc_feature   MCS (fragment): multiple cloning site
   5815..7149    +  CDS            CALCOCO2: CACO2_HUMAN - Also known as NDP52 From Homo sapiens (Human).
