[The description below was written by a language model from this plasmid's Addgene catalogue record and pLannotate feature annotations shown in this document.]
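Description:
pBMN HA-NDP52 is a Moloney murine leukemia virus (MMLV)-based retroviral vector for expressing human NDP52 (CALCOCO2), an autophagy receptor, with an N-terminal HA epitope tag in mammalian cells. It is propagated in E. coli through a high-copy ColE1/pUC-type origin and selected with ampicillin via the β-lactamase gene and its native promoter. The catalogue entry names no mammalian selection marker or reporter, and none is annotated.

The proviral cassette begins with a 5′ MMLV LTR, followed by the Ψ packaging signal, a truncated gag segment lacking its start codon (which extends the packaging region) and a pol fragment carrying the splice acceptor. Directly downstream lie a short HA-coding segment, a remnant of the multiple cloning site and the CALCOCO2 open reading frame, with the 3′ LTR region closing the cassette across the numbering origin of the circular map. No separate internal promoter is annotated, so expression appears to be driven by the 5′ LTR, as is usual for this vector family. Because gag, pol and env functions are absent, virus must be produced in a packaging cell line that supplies them in trans, after which the vector integrates for stable expression in target cells.

The sequenced record (7,157 nt) is longer than the catalogued total size (6,368 bp). The annotation shows an IS1 bacterial transposable element in the backbone between the ampicillin cassette and the 5′ LTR, which probably accounts for the difference and lies outside the viral transcription unit. The associated study concerns PINK1/Parkin-dependent mitophagy, suggesting use in reconstituting or tracking tagged NDP52 in such assays.
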