Addgene plasmid #199307: pBMN HA-NDP52
Purpose: For expression of the mammalian NDP52 tagged with HA
Depositing lab: Michael Lazarou. Depositing organization: Monash University. Publication: Unconventional initiation of PINK1/Parkin mitophagy by Optineurin. Nguyen TN, Sawa-Makarska J, Khuu G, Lam WK, Adriaenssens E, Fracchiolla D, Shoebridge S, Bernklau D, Padman BS, Skulsuppaisarn M, Lindblom RSJ, Martens S, Lazarou M. Mol Cell. 2023 May 18;83(10):1693-1709.e9. doi: 10.1016/j.molcel.2023.04.021. PubMed 37207627.
Backbone
  Vector backbone: pBMN
  Backbone size w/o insert (bp): 5028
  Total vector size (bp): 6368
  Vector type: Mammalian Expression, Retroviral
Growth in bacteria
  Bacterial resistance: Ampicillin, 100 μg/mL
  Growth temperature: 37°C
  Growth strain: NEB Stable
  Copy number: High Copy
Gene/Insert
  Gene/Insert name: NDP52 (alt name: CALCOCO2)
  Species: H. sapiens (human)
  Insert size (bp): 1551
  GenBank ID: NM_005831.5
  Entrez Gene: CALCOCO2 (a.k.a. NDP52)
  Tag / fusion protein: HA (N terminal on insert)
  Cloning method: Gibson Cloning
  Sequencing primers: 5′ pBMN 5'; 3′ pBMN 3'
Terms and licenses: Academic/Nonprofit Terms; Industry Terms: Not Available to Industry
How to cite: pBMN HA-NDP52 was a gift from Michael Lazarou (Addgene plasmid # 199307 ; http://n2t.net/addgene:199307 ; RRID:Addgene_199307)
